Addgene plasmid #79425: pcDNA3/hArf6(Q67L)-HA
Purpose: Expresses C-terminally HA-tagged Arf6(Q67L) in mammalian cells
Depositing lab: Kazuhisa Nakayama. Depositing organization: Kyoto University, Graduate School of Pharmaceutical Sciences. Publication: Structural basis for Arf6-MKLP1 complex formation on the Flemming body responsible for cytokinesis. Makyio H, Ohgi M, Takei T, Takahashi S, Takatsu H, Katoh Y, Hanai A, Ueda T, Kanaho Y, Xie Y, Shin HW, Kamikubo H, Kataoka M, Kawasaki M, Kato R, Wakatsuki S, Nakayama K. EMBO J. 2012 May 30;31(11):2590-603. doi: 10.1038/emboj.2012.89. Epub 2012 Apr 20. PubMed 22522702.
Backbone
  Vector backbone: pcDNA3
  Backbone manufacturer: Invitrogen
  Vector type: Mammalian Expression
  Selectable markers: Neomycin (select with G418)
Growth in bacteria
  Bacterial resistance: Ampicillin, 100 μg/mL
  Growth temperature: 37°C
  Growth strain: DH5alpha
  Copy number: Unknown
Gene/Insert
  Gene/Insert name: Arf6
  Species: H. sapiens (human)
  Mutation: changed Glutamine 67 to Leucine
  Entrez Gene: ARF6
  Tag / fusion protein: HA (C terminal on backbone)
Terms and licenses: Academic/Nonprofit Terms; Industry Terms: Not Available to Industry
How to cite: pcDNA3/hArf6(Q67L)-HA was a gift from Kazuhisa Nakayama (Addgene plasmid # 79425 ; http://n2t.net/addgene:79425 ; RRID:Addgene_79425)
