[The description below was written by a language model from this plasmid's Addgene catalogue record and pLannotate feature annotations shown in this document.]
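Description:
pcDNA3/hArf6(Q67L)-HA is a mammalian expression plasmid of about 6 kb, built on the Invitrogen pcDNA3 backbone, that produces human ARF6 carrying a glutamine-to-leucine substitution at residue 67 and a C-terminal HA epitope tag. It is propagated in E. coli using a high-copy ColE1/pUC-type origin and β-lactamase (ampicillin resistance). An f1 origin is also present, which allows single-stranded DNA production. For selection in mammalian cells, an SV40 enhancer/early promoter drives the neomycin phosphotransferase gene, terminated by an SV40 polyadenylation signal, so that stable transfectants can be selected with G418.

The payload cassette places the ARF6 coding sequence downstream of the human cytomegalovirus immediate-early enhancer and promoter, with the bovine growth hormone polyadenylation signal providing 3' end processing. T7 and SP6 phage promoters flank the insert, as is standard for pcDNA3, and can serve for in vitro transcription or as sequencing primer sites. The HA tag is recorded as backbone-derived and C-terminal. It is not annotated separately in the feature table but would lie in the short interval between the ARF6 reading frame and the remnant cloning site. Several minor hits in the table (a ble fragment, lac promoter/operator and lacI fragments, a short HIV-1 LTR-like match) are small fragment matches rather than functional modules of the design.

ARF6 is a small GTPase, and Q67L is generally regarded as a GTPase-deficient, constitutively active (GTP-locked) form. The construct is therefore suited to expressing active Arf6 in cultured mammalian cells, with the HA tag enabling detection or immunoprecipitation. The associated publication concerns Arf6–MKLP1 complex formation at the Flemming body during cytokinesis.
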