Features (pLannotate 1.2.2; 22 found; start..end, strand, type, name):
    178..507     +  promoter       SV40 promoter: SV40 enhancer and early promoter
    574..1365    +  CDS            neo: KKA2_KLEPN - Also known as kan, nptII. Experimental evidence at protein level: Swiss-Prot protein existence level 1. Resistance to kanamycin, neomycin, paromomycin, ribostamycin, butirosin and gentamicin B. From Klebsiella pneumoniae.
   1389..1547    +  CDS            ble (fragment): BLE_KLEPN - Experimental evidence at protein level: Swiss-Prot protein existence level 1. Binding protein with a strong affinity to the bleomycin family of antibiotics. Binds to CL990; an antimitotic-antibiotic compound. From Klebsiella pneumoniae.
   1542..1663    +  polyA_signal   SV40 poly(A) signal: SV40 polyadenylation signal
   1736..1752    -  protein_bind   lac operator: The lac repressor binds to the lac operator to inhibit transcription in E. coli. This inhibition can be relieved by adding lactose or isopropyl-β-D-thiogalactopyranoside (IPTG). lac repressor encoded by lacI
   1760..1790    -  promoter       lac promoter: promoter for the E. coli lac operon
   1805..1826    -  protein_bind   CAP binding site: CAP binding activates transcription in the presence of cAMP. E. coli catabolite activator protein
   1839..1931    -  CDS            lacI (fragment): lac repressor; lacI; The lac repressor binds to the lac operator to inhibit transcription in E. coli. This inhibition can be relieved by adding lactose or isopropyl-β-D-thiogalactopyranoside (IPTG).
   2114..2702    -  rep_origin     ori: high-copy-number ColE1/pMB1/pBR322/pUC origin of replication
   2873..3733    -  CDS            AmpR: β-lactamase; bla; confers resistance to ampicillin, carbenicillin, and related antibiotics
   3734..3838    -  promoter       AmpR promoter: bla
   3897..3949    -  misc_feature   bom (fragment): basis of mobility region from pBR322
   4104..4483    +  enhancer       CMV enhancer: human cytomegalovirus immediate early enhancer
   4484..4687    +  promoter       CMV promoter: human cytomegalovirus (CMV) immediate early promoter
   4683..4716    +  LTR            5' LTR (truncated) (fragment): truncated 5' long terminal repeat (LTR) from HIV-1
   4732..4750    +  promoter       T7 promoter: promoter for bacteriophage T7 RNA polymerase
   4788..5312    +  CDS            ARF6: ARF6_HUMAN - Experimental evidence at protein level: Swiss-Prot protein existence level 1. (Microbial infection) Functions as an allosteric activator of the cholera toxin catalytic subunit, an ADP-ribosyltransferase. From Homo sapiens (Human).
   5348..5365    -  misc_feature   MCS (fragment): pBluescript multiple cloning site
   5374..5392    -  promoter       SP6 promoter: promoter for bacteriophage SP6 RNA polymerase
   5418..5642    +  polyA_signal   bGH poly(A) signal: bovine growth hormone polyadenylation signal
   5646..5667    +  promoter       SV40 promoter (fragment): SV40 enhancer and early promoter
   5688..164     +  rep_origin     f1 ori (across the origin) (sequence partly withheld): f1 bacteriophage origin of replication; arrow indicates direction of (+) strand synthesis
>Addgene plasmid #79425 | pcDNA3/hArf6(Q67L)-HA | addgene full sequence | sequence record 176235 | Addgene NGS Result
CCCTTTGACGTTGGAGTCCACGTTCTTT
[37 nt withheld, positions 29-65]
ACCCTATCTCGGTCTATTCTTTTGATTTATAAGGGATTTTGCCGATTTCGGCCTATTGGTTAAAAAATGA
GCTGATTTAACAAAAATTTAACGCGAATTAATTCTGTGGAATGTGTGTCAGTTAGGGTGTGGAAAGTCCC
CAGGCTCCCCAGCAGGCAGAAGTATGCAAAGCATGCATCTCAATTAGTCAGCAACCAGGTGTGGAAAGTC
CCCAGGCTCCCCAGCAGGCAGAAGTATGCAAAGCATGCATCTCAATTAGTCAGCAACCATAGTCCCGCCC
CTAACTCCGCCCATCCCGCCCCTAACTCCGCCCAGTTCCGCCCATTCTCCGCCCCATGGCTGACTAATTT
TTTTTATTTATGCAGAGGCCGAGGCCGCCTCTGCCTCTGAGCTATTCCAGAAGTAGTGAGGAGGCTTTTT
TGGAGGCCTAGGCTTTTGCAAAAAGCTCCCGGGAGCTTGTATATCCATTTTCGGATCTGATCAAGAGACA
GGATGAGGATCGTTTCGCATGATTGAACAAGATGGATTGCACGCAGGTTCTCCGGCCGCTTGGGTGGAGA
GGCTATTCGGCTATGACTGGGCACAACAGACAATCGGCTGCTCTGATGCCGCCGTGTTCCGGCTGTCAGC
GCAGGGGCGCCCGGTTCTTTTTGTCAAGACCGACCTGTCCGGTGCCCTGAATGAACTGCAGGACGAGGCA
GCGCGGCTATCGTGGCTGGCCACGACGGGCGTTCCTTGCGCAGCTGTGCTCGACGTTGTCACTGAAGCGG
GAAGGGACTGGCTGCTATTGGGCGAAGTGCCGGGGCAGGATCTCCTGTCATCTCACCTTGCTCCTGCCGA
GAAAGTATCCATCATGGCTGATGCAATGCGGCGGCTGCATACGCTTGATCCGGCTACCTGCCCATTCGAC
CACCAAGCGAAACATCGCATCGAGCGAGCACGTACTCGGATGGAAGCCGGTCTTGTCGATCAGGATGATC
TGGACGAAGAGCATCAGGGGCTCGCGCCAGCCGAACTGTTCGCCAGGCTCAAGGCGCGCATGCCCGACGG
CGAGGATCTCGTCGTGACCCATGGCGATGCCTGCTTGCCGAATATCATGGTGGAAAATGGCCGCTTTTCT
GGATTCATCGACTGTGGCCGGCTGGGTGTGGCGGACCGCTATCAGGACATAGCGTTGGCTACCCGTGATA
TTGCTGAAGAGCTTGGCGGCGAATGGGCTGACCGCTTCCTCGTGCTTTACGGTATCGCCGCTCCCGATTC
GCAGCGCATCGCCTTCTATCGCCTTCTTGACGAGTTCTTCTGAGCGGGACTCTGGGGTTCGAAATGACCG
ACCAAGCGACGCCCAACCTGCCATCACGAGATTTCGATTCCACCGCCGCCTTCTATGAAAGGTTGGGCTT
CGGAATCGTTTTCCGGGACGCCGGCTGGATGATCCTCCAGCGCGGGGATCTCATGCTGGAGTTCTTCGCC
CACCCCAACTTGTTTATTGCAGCTTATAATGGTTACAAATAAAGCAATAGCATCACAAATTTCACAAATA
AAGCATTTTTTTCACTGCATTCTAGTTGTGGTTTGTCCAAACTCATCAATGTATCTTATCATGTCTGTAT
ACCGTCGACCTCTAGCTAGAGCTTGGCGTAATCATGGTCATAGCTGTTTCCTGTGTGAAATTGTTATCCG
CTCACAATTCCACACAACATACGAGCCGGAAGCATAAAGTGTAAAGCCTGGGGTGCCTAATGAGTGAGCT
AACTCACATTAATTGCGTTGCGCTCACTGCCCGCTTTCCAGTCGGGAAACCTGTCGTGCCAGCTGCATTA
ATGAATCGGCCAACGCGCGGGGAGAGGCGGTTTGCGTATTGGGCGCTCTTCCGCTTCCTCGCTCACTGAC
TCGCTGCGCTCGGTCGTTCGGCTGCGGCGAGCGGTATCAGCTCACTCAAAGGCGGTAATACGGTTATCCA
CAGAATCAGGGGATAACGCAGGAAAGAACATGTGAGCAAAAGGCCAGCAAAAGGCCAGGAACCGTAAAAA
GGCCGCGTTGCTGGCGTTTTTCCATAGGCTCCGCCCCCCTGACGAGCATCACAAAAATCGACGCTCAAGT
CAGAGGTGGCGAAACCCGACAGGACTATAAAGATACCAGGCGTTTCCCCCTGGAAGCTCCCTCGTGCGCT
CTCCTGTTCCGACCCTGCCGCTTACCGGATACCTGTCCGCCTTTCTCCCTTCGGGAAGCGTGGCGCTTTC
TCATAGCTCACGCTGTAGGTATCTCAGTTCGGTGTAGGTCGTTCGCTCCAAGCTGGGCTGTGTGCACGAA
CCCCCCGTTCAGCCCGACCGCTGCGCCTTATCCGGTAACTATCGTCTTGAGTCCAACCCGGTAAGACACG
ACTTATCGCCACTGGCAGCAGCCACTGGTAACAGGATTAGCAGAGCGAGGTATGTAGGCGGTGCTACAGA
GTTCTTGAAGTGGTGGCCTAACTACGGCTACACTAGAAGAACAGTATTTGGTATCTGCGCTCTGCTGAAG
CCAGTTACCTTCGGAAAAAGAGTTGGTAGCTCTTGATCCGGCAAACAAACCACCGCTGGTAGCGGTGGTT
TTTTTGTTTGCAAGCAGCAGATTACGCGCAGAAAAAAAGGATCTCAAGAAGATCCTTTGATCTTTTCTAC
GGGGTCTGACGCTCAGTGGAACGAAAACTCACGTTAAGGGATTTTGGTCATGAGATTATCAAAAAGGATC
TTCACCTAGATCCTTTTAAATTAAAAATGAAGTTTTAAATCAATCTAAAGTATATATGAGTAAACTTGGT
CTGACAGTTACCAATGCTTAATCAGTGAGGCACCTATCTCAGCGATCTGTCTATTTCGTTCATCCATAGT
TGCCTGACTCCCCGTCGTGTAGATAACTACGATACGGGAGGGCTTACCATCTGGCCCCAGTGCTGCAATG
ATACCGCGAGACCCACGCTCACCGGCTCCAGATTTATCAGCAATAAACCAGCCAGCCGGAAGGGCCGAGC
GCAGAAGTGGTCCTGCAACTTTATCCGCCTCCATCCAGTCTATTAATTGTTGCCGGGAAGCTAGAGTAAG
TAGTTCGCCAGTTAATAGTTTGCGCAACGTTGTTGCCATTGCTACAGGCATCGTGGTGTCACGCTCGTCG
TTTGGTATGGCTTCATTCAGCTCCGGTTCCCAACGATCAAGGCGAGTTACATGATCCCCCATGTTGTGCA
AAAAAGCGGTTAGCTCCTTCGGTCCTCCGATCGTTGTCAGAAGTAAGTTGGCCGCAGTGTTATCACTCAT
GGTTATGGCAGCACTGCATAATTCTCTTACTGTCATGCCATCCGTAAGATGCTTTTCTGTGACTGGTGAG
TACTCAACCAAGTCATTCTGAGAATAGTGTATGCGGCGACCGAGTTGCTCTTGCCCGGCGTCAATACGGG
ATAATACCGCGCCACATAGCAGAACTTTAAAAGTGCTCATCATTGGAAAACGTTCTTCGGGGCGAAAACT
CTCAAGGATCTTACCGCTGTTGAGATCCAGTTCGATGTAACCCACTCGTGCACCCAACTGATCTTCAGCA
TCTTTTACTTTCACCAGCGTTTCTGGGTGAGCAAAAACAGGAAGGCAAAATGCCGCAAAAAAGGGAATAA
GGGCGACACGGAAATGTTGAATACTCATACTCTTCCTTTTTCAATATTATTGAAGCATTTATCAGGGTTA
TTGTCTCATGAGCGGATACATATTTGAATGTATTTAGAAAAATAAACAAATAGGGGTTCCGCGCACATTT
CCCCGAAAAGTGCCACCTGACGTCGACGGATCGGGAGATCTCCCGATCCCCTATGGTGCACTCTCAGTAC
AATCTGCTCTGATGCCGCATAGTTAAGCCAGTATCTGCTCCCTGCTTGTGTGTTGGAGGTCGCTGAGTAG
TGCGCGAGCAAAATTTAAGCTACAACAAGGCAAGGCTTGACCGACAATTGCATGAAGAATCTGCTTAGGG
TTAGGCGTTTTGCGCTGCTTCGCGATGTACGGGCCAGATATACGCGTTGACATTGATTATTGACTAGTTA
TTAATAGTAATCAATTACGGGGTCATTAGTTCATAGCCCATATATGGAGTTCCGCGTTACATAACTTACG
GTAAATGGCCCGCCTGGCTGACCGCCCAACGACCCCCGCCCATTGACGTCAATAATGACGTATGTTCCCA
TAGTAACGCCAATAGGGACTTTCCATTGACGTCAATGGGTGGAGTATTTACGGTAAACTGCCCACTTGGC
AGTACATCAAGTGTATCATATGCCAAGTACGCCCCCTATTGACGTCAATGACGGTAAATGGCCCGCCTGG
CATTATGCCCAGTACATGACCTTATGGGACTTTCCTACTTGGCAGTACATCTACGTATTAGTCATCGCTA
TTACCATGGTGATGCGGTTTTGGCAGTACATCAATGGGCGTGGATAGCGGTTTGACTCACGGGGATTTCC
AAGTCTCCACCCCATTGACGTCAATGGGAGTTTGTTTTGGCACCAAAATCAACGGGACTTTCCAAAATGT
CGTAACAACTCCGCCCCATTGACGCAAATGGGCGGTAGGCGTGTACGGTGGGAGGTCTATATAAGCAGAG
CTCTCTGGCTAACTAGAGAACCCACTGCTTACTGGCTTATCGAAATTAATACGACTCACTATAGGGAGAC
CCAAGCTTGGTACCGAGCTCGGATCTGCCACCATGGGGAAGGTGCTATCCAAAATCTTCGGGAACAAGGA
AATGCGGATCCTCATGTTGGGCCTGGACGCGGCCGGCAAGACAACAATCCTGTACAAGTTGAAGCTGGGC
CAGTCGGTGACCACCATTCCCACTGTGGGTTTCAACGTGGAGACGGTGACTTACAAAAATGTCAAGTTCA
ACGTATGGGATGTGGGCGGCCTGGACAAGATCCGGCCGCTCTGGCGGCATTACTACACTGGGACCCAAGG
TCTCATCTTCGTAGTGGACTGCGCCGACCGCGACCGCATCGATGAGGCTCGCCAGGAGCTGCACCGCATT
ATCAATGACCGGGAGATGAGGGACGCCATAATCCTCATCTTCGCCAACAAGCAGGACCTGCCCGATGCCA
TGAAACCCCACGAGATCCAGGAGAAACTGGGCCTGACCCGGATTCGGGACAGGAACTGGTATGTGCAGCC
CTCCTGTGCCACCTCAGGGGACGGACTCTATGAGGGGCTCACATGGTTAACCTCTAACTACAAATCTCTC
GAGTATCCATACGATGTACCAGACTACGCAGAGATCCACTAGTTCTAGAGGGCCCTATTCTATAGTGTCA
CCTAAATGCTAGAGCTCGCTGATCAGCCTCGACTGTGCCTTCTAGTTGCCAGCCATCTGTTGTTTGCCCC
TCCCCCGTGCCTTCCTTGACCCTGGAAGGTGCCACTCCCACTGTCCTTTCCTAATAAAATGAGGAAATTG
CATCGCATTGTCTGAGTAGGTGTCATTCTATTCTGGGGGGTGGGGTGGGGCAGGACAGCAAGGGGGAGGA
TTGGGAAGACAATAGCAGGCATGCTGGGGATGCGGTGGGCTCTATGGCTTCTGAGGCGGAAAGAACCAGC
TGGGGCTCTAGGGGGTATCCCC
[124 nt withheld, positions 5688-5811]
C
[91 nt withheld, positions 5813-5903]
A
[48 nt withheld, positions 5905-5952]
